Addgene plasmid #96942: pLenti_CamKIIa_mKate2
Purpose: To label mature excitatory iPSC-derived human neurons
Depositing lab: Ricardo Dolmetsch & Oleksandr Shcheglovitov. Depositing organization: Stanford University. Publication: SHANK3 and IGF1 restore synaptic deficits in neurons from 22q13 deletion syndrome patients. Shcheglovitov A, Shcheglovitova O, Yazawa M, Portmann T, Shu R, Sebastiano V, Krawisz A, Froehlich W, Bernstein JA, Hallmayer JF, Dolmetsch RE. Nature. 2013 Nov 14;503(7475):267-71. doi: 10.1038/nature12618. Epub 2013 Oct 16. PubMed 24132240.
Backbone
  Vector backbone: pLenti
  Vector type: Lentiviral
  Selectable markers: Zeo marker is outside the LTRs and will not be packaged into virus.
Growth in bacteria
  Bacterial resistance: Ampicillin, 100 μg/mL
  Growth temperature: 37°C
  Growth strain: NEB Stable
  Copy number: Unknown
Gene/Insert
  Gene/Insert name: far-red fluorescent protein (alt name: mKate2)
  Mutation: E87D (please see depositor comments below)
  Promoter: CaMKIIa
  Cloning method: Unknown
  Sequencing primers: 5′ CCGGTGCCACCATGGTGA
Terms and licenses: Academic/Nonprofit Terms; Industry Terms: Not Available to Industry
Depositor comments: Please note that mutation E87D in mKate2 was found during Addgene's quality control process. The depositor noted that this mutation does NOT affect plasmid function.
How to cite: pLenti_CamKIIa_mKate2 was a gift from Ricardo Dolmetsch & Oleksandr Shcheglovitov (Addgene plasmid # 96942 ; http://n2t.net/addgene:96942 ; RRID:Addgene_96942)
