[The description below was written by a language model from this plasmid's Addgene catalogue record and pLannotate feature annotations shown in this document.]
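Description:
pLenti_CamKIIa_mKate2 is a 9.9 kb HIV-1-based lentiviral transfer plasmid built on a pLenti backbone and designed to mark mature excitatory neurons with a far-red fluorescent reporter. It is propagated in E. coli using a high-copy ColE1/pUC-type origin and ampicillin resistance (AmpR with its bla promoter), and an f1 origin is also present. An SV40/EM7-driven BleoR cassette conferring Zeocin resistance sits downstream of the viral region. Because it lies outside the LTRs, it is not packaged into virus and cannot be used to select transduced cells.

The viral genome is transcribed from a CMV enhancer/promoter fused to a truncated 5' LTR, an arrangement typical of Tat-independent transfer vectors. This is followed by the Ψ packaging signal with a partial gag sequence, the Rev response element for nuclear export of the unspliced genomic RNA, and the cPPT/CTS, which aids nuclear import of the reverse-transcribed genome. The internal expression cassette consists of the mouse CaMKIIα promoter driving mammalian codon-optimized mKate2, a monomeric far-red fluorescent protein, followed by a WPRE to enhance transcript stability and expression. A truncated 3' LTR and a bGH polyadenylation signal close the unit.

Repository sequencing found an E87D substitution in mKate2, which the depositor reports does not affect function. Since CaMKIIα promoter activity is associated with excitatory neurons, the stated use is to label mature excitatory neurons derived from human iPSCs. Labelled cells can then be identified within mixed cultures for further analysis.
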