Features (pLannotate 1.2.2; 30 found; start..end, strand, type, name):
     31..83      -  misc_feature   bom (fragment): basis of mobility region from pBR322
    238..617     +  enhancer       CMV enhancer: human cytomegalovirus immediate early enhancer
    618..817     +  promoter       CMV promoter: human cytomegalovirus (CMV) immediate early promoter
    835..1015    +  LTR            5' LTR (truncated): truncated 5' long terminal repeat (LTR) from HIV-1
   1062..1187    +  misc_feature   HIV-1 Ψ: packaging signal of human immunodeficiency virus type 1
   1171..1534    +  CDS            HIV-1 gag (fragment): gag protein from human immunodeficiency virus 1; gag
   1680..1913    +  misc_feature   RRE: The Rev response element (RRE) of HIV-1 allows for Rev-dependent mRNA export from the nucleus to the cytoplasm.
   2290..2390    +  CDS            Rev (fragment): human immunodeficiency virus 1 (HIV-1) Rev protein; rev; enhances nuclear export of unspliced and incompletely spliced viral mRNAs
   2440..2557    +  misc_feature   cPPT/CTS: central polypurine tract and central termination sequence of HIV-1
   2602..3890    +  promoter       CaMKII promoter: promoter for the mouse calcium/calmodulin-dependent kinase II α subunit
   3918..4616    +  CDS            mKate2: monomeric far-red fluorescent protein (Shcherbo et al., 2009) mammalian codon-optimized
   4617..4641    +  misc_feature   MCS (fragment): pBluescript multiple cloning site
   4641..5229    +  misc_feature   WPRE: woodchuck hepatitis virus posttranscriptional regulatory element
   5166..5747    +  CDS            nef (fragment): NEF_HV1H2 - Experimental evidence at protein level: Swiss-Prot protein existence level 1. Extracellular Nef protein targets CD4(+) T-lymphocytes for apoptosis by interacting with CXCR4 surface receptors. From Human immunodeficiency virus type 1 group M subtype B (isolate HXB2) (HIV-1).
   5754..5934    +  LTR            5' LTR (truncated): truncated 5' long terminal repeat (LTR) from HIV-1
   5966..6190    +  polyA_signal   bGH poly(A) signal: bovine growth hormone polyadenylation signal
   6194..6215    +  promoter       SV40 promoter (fragment): SV40 enhancer and early promoter
   6236..6664    +  rep_origin     f1 ori (sequence partly withheld): f1 bacteriophage origin of replication; arrow indicates direction of (+) strand synthesis
   6678..7007    +  promoter       SV40 promoter: SV40 enhancer and early promoter
   7055..7102    +  promoter       EM7 promoter: synthetic bacterial promoter&nbsp
   7121..7495    +  CDS            BleoR: antibiotic-binding protein; Sh ble from Streptoalloteichus hindustanus; confers resistance to bleomycin, phleomycin, and Zeocin™
   7505..7630    +  CDS            ble (fragment): BLE_KLEPN - Experimental evidence at protein level: Swiss-Prot protein existence level 1. Binding protein with a strong affinity to the bleomycin family of antibiotics. Binds to CL990; an antimitotic-antibiotic compound. From Klebsiella pneumoniae.
   7625..7746    +  polyA_signal   SV40 poly(A) signal: SV40 polyadenylation signal
   7819..7835    -  protein_bind   lac operator: The lac repressor binds to the lac operator to inhibit transcription in E. coli. This inhibition can be relieved by adding lactose or isopropyl-β-D-thiogalactopyranoside (IPTG). lac repressor encoded by lacI
   7843..7873    -  promoter       lac promoter: promoter for the E. coli lac operon
   7888..7909    -  protein_bind   CAP binding site: CAP binding activates transcription in the presence of cAMP. E. coli catabolite activator protein
   7922..8014    -  CDS            lacI (fragment): lac repressor; lacI; The lac repressor binds to the lac operator to inhibit transcription in E. coli. This inhibition can be relieved by adding lactose or isopropyl-β-D-thiogalactopyranoside (IPTG).
   8197..8785    -  rep_origin     ori: high-copy-number ColE1/pMB1/pBR322/pUC origin of replication
   8956..9816    -  CDS            AmpR: β-lactamase; bla; confers resistance to ampicillin, carbenicillin, and related antibiotics
   9817..9921    -  promoter       AmpR promoter: bla
>Addgene plasmid #96942 | pLenti_CamKIIa_mKate2 | depositor full sequence | sequence record 178407 | pLenti_CamKIIa_mKate2 sequence 9949 bps
GTCGACGGATCGGGAGATCTCCCGATCCCCTATGGTGCACTCTCAGTACAATCTGCTCTGATGCCGCATA
GTTAAGCCAGTATCTGCTCCCTGCTTGTGTGTTGGAGGTCGCTGAGTAGTGCGCGAGCAAAATTTAAGCT
ACAACAAGGCAAGGCTTGACCGACAATTGCATGAAGAATCTGCTTAGGGTTAGGCGTTTTGCGCTGCTTC
GCGATGTACGGGCCAGATATACGCGTTGACATTGATTATTGACTAGTTATTAATAGTAATCAATTACGGG
GTCATTAGTTCATAGCCCATATATGGAGTTCCGCGTTACATAACTTACGGTAAATGGCCCGCCTGGCTGA
CCGCCCAACGACCCCCGCCCATTGACGTCAATAATGACGTATGTTCCCATAGTAACGCCAATAGGGACTT
TCCATTGACGTCAATGGGTGGAGTATTTACGGTAAACTGCCCACTTGGCAGTACATCAAGTGTATCATAT
GCCAAGTACGCCCCCTATTGACGTCAATGACGGTAAATGGCCCGCCTGGCATTATGCCCAGTACATGACC
TTATGGGACTTTCCTACTTGGCAGTACATCTACGTATTAGTCATCGCTATTACCATGGTGATGCGGTTTT
GGCAGTACATCAATGGGCGTGGATAGCGGTTTGACTCACGGGGATTTCCAAGTCTCCACCCCATTGACGT
CAATGGGAGTTTGTTTTGGCACCAAAATCAACGGGACTTTCCAAAATGTCGTAACAACTCCGCCCCATTG
ACGCAAATGGGCGGTAGGCGTGTACGGTGGGAGGTCTATATAAGCAGCGCGTTTTGCCTGTACTGGGTCT
CTCTGGTTAGACCAGATCTGAGCCTGGGAGCTCTCTGGCTAACTAGGGAACCCACTGCTTAAGCCTCAAT
AAAGCTTGCCTTGAGTGCTTCAAGTAGTGTGTGCCCGTCTGTTGTGTGACTCTGGTAACTAGAGATCCCT
CAGACCCTTTTAGTCAGTGTGGAAAATCTCTAGCAGTGGCGCCCGAACAGGGACTTGAAAGCGAAAGGGA
AACCAGAGGAGCTCTCTCGACGCAGGACTCGGCTTGCTGAAGCGCGCACGGCAAGAGGCGAGGGGCGGCG
ACTGGTGAGTACGCCAAAAATTTTGACTAGCGGAGGCTAGAAGGAGAGAGATGGGTGCGAGAGCGTCAGT
ATTAAGCGGGGGAGAATTAGATCGCGATGGGAAAAAATTCGGTTAAGGCCAGGGGGAAAGAAAAAATATA
AATTAAAACATATAGTATGGGCAAGCAGGGAGCTAGAACGATTCGCAGTTAATCCTGGCCTGTTAGAAAC
ATCAGAAGGCTGTAGACAAATACTGGGACAGCTACAACCATCCCTTCAGACAGGATCAGAAGAACTTAGA
TCATTATATAATACAGTAGCAACCCTCTATTGTGTGCATCAAAGGATAGAGATAAAAGACACCAAGGAAG
CTTTAGACAAGATAGAGGAAGAGCAAAACAAAAGTAAGACCACCGCACAGCAAGCGGCCGCTGATCTTCA
GACCTGGAGGAGGAGATATGAGGGACAATTGGAGAAGTGAATTATATAAATATAAAGTAGTAAAAATTGA
ACCATTAGGAGTAGCACCCACCAAGGCAAAGAGAAGAGTGGTGCAGAGAGAAAAAAGAGCAGTGGGAATA
GGAGCTTTGTTCCTTGGGTTCTTGGGAGCAGCAGGAAGCACTATGGGCGCAGCGTCAATGACGCTGACGG
TACAGGCCAGACAATTATTGTCTGGTATAGTGCAGCAGCAGAACAATTTGCTGAGGGCTATTGAGGCGCA
ACAGCATCTGTTGCAACTCACAGTCTGGGGCATCAAGCAGCTCCAGGCAAGAATCCTGGCTGTGGAAAGA
TACCTAAAGGATCAACAGCTCCTGGGGATTTGGGGTTGCTCTGGAAAACTCATTTGCACCACTGCTGTGC
CTTGGAATGCTAGTTGGAGTAATAAATCTCTGGAACAGATTTGGAATCACACGACCTGGATGGAGTGGGA
CAGAGAAATTAACAATTACACAAGCTTAATACACTCCTTAATTGAAGAATCGCAAAACCAGCAAGAAAAG
AATGAACAAGAATTATTGGAATTAGATAAATGGGCAAGTTTGTGGAATTGGTTTAACATAACAAATTGGC
TGTGGTATATAAAATTATTCATAATGATAGTAGGAGGCTTGGTAGGTTTAAGAATAGTTTTTGCTGTACT
TTCTATAGTGAATAGAGTTAGGCAGGGATATTCACCATTATCGTTTCAGACCCACCTCCCAACCCCGAGG
GGACCCGACAGGCCCGAAGGAATAGAAGAAGAAGGTGGAGAGAGAGACAGAGACAGATCCATTCGATTAG
TGAACGGATCGGCACTGCGTGCGCCAATTCTGCAGACAAATGGCAGTATTCATCCACAATTTTAAAAGAA
AAGGGGGGATTGGGGGGTACAGTGCAGGGGAAAGAATAGTAGACATAATAGCAACAGACATACAAACTAA
AGAATTACAAAAACAAATTACAAAAATTCAAAATTTTCGGGTTTATTACAGGGACAGCAGAGATCCAGTT
TGGTTAATTAACATTATGGCCTTAGGTCACTTCATCTCCATGGGGTTCTTCTTCTGATTTTCTAGAAAAT
GAGATGGGGGTGCAGAGAGCTTCCTCAGTGACCTGCCCAGGGTCACATCAGAAATGTCAGAGCTAGAACT
TGAACTCAGATTACTAATCTTAAATTCCATGCCTTGGGGGCATGCAAGTACGATATACAGAAGGAGTGAA
CTCATTAGGGCAGATGACCAATGAGTTTAGGAAAGAAGAGTCCAGGGCAGGGTACATCTACACCACCCGC
CCAGCCCTGGGTGAGTCCAGCCACGTTCACCTCATTATAGTTGCCTCTCTCCAGTCCTACCTTGACGGGA
AGCACAAGCAGAAACTGGGACAGGAGCCCCAGGAGACCAAATCTTCATGGTCCCTCTGGGAGGATGGGTG
GGGAGAGCTGTGGCAGAGGCCTCAGGAGGGGCCCTGCTGCTCAGTGGTGACAGATAGGGGTGAGAAAGCA
GACAGAGTCATTCCGTCAGCATTCTGGGTCTGTTTGGTACTTCTTCTCACGCTAAGGTGGCGGTGTGATA
TGCACAATGGCTAAAAAGCAGGGAGAGCTGGAAAGAAACAAGGACAGAGACAGAGGCCAAGTCAACCAGA
CCAATTCCCAGAGGAAGCAAAGAAACCATTACAGAGACTACAAGGGGGAAGGGAAGGAGAGATGAATTAG
CTTCCCCTGTAAACCTTAGAACCCAGCTGTTGCCAGGGCAACGGGGCAATACCTGTCTCTTCAGAGGAGA
TGAAGTTGCCAGGGTAACTACATCCTGTCTTTCTCAAGGACCATCCCAGAATGTGGCACCCACTAGCCGT
TACCATAGCAACTGCCTCTTTGCCCCACTTAATCCCATCCCGTCTGTTAAAAGGGCCCTATAGTTGGAGG
TGGGGGAGGTAGGAAGAGCGATGATCACTTGTGGACTAAGTTTGTTCGCATCCCCTTCTCCAACCCCCTC
AGTACATCACCCTGGGGGAACAGGGTCCACTTGCTCCTGGGCCCACACAGTCCTGCAGTATTGTGTATAT
AAGGCCAGGGCAAAGAGGAGCAGGTTTTAAAGTGAAAGGCAGGCAGGTGTTGGGGAGGCAGTTACCGGGG
CAACGGGAACAGGGCGTTTCGGAGGTGGTTGCCATGGGGACCTGGATGCTGACGAAGGCTCGCGAGGCTG
TGAGCAGCCACAGTGCCCTGCTCAGAAGCCCCAAGCTCGTCAGTCAAGCCGGTTCTCCGTTTGCACTCAG
GAGCACGGGCAGGCGAGTGGCCCCTAGTTCTGGGGGCAGCGGGGGATCCCCGGGTACCGGTGCCACCATG
GTGAGCGAGCTGATTAAGGAGAACATGCACATGAAGCTGTACATGGAGGGCACCGTGAACAACCACCACT
TCAAGTGCACATCCGAGGGCGAAGGCAAGCCCTACGAGGGCACCCAGACCATGAGAATCAAGGCGGTCGA
GGGCGGCCCTCTCCCCTTCGCCTTCGACATCCTGGCTACCAGCTTCATGTACGGCAGCAAAACCTTCATC
AACCACACCCAGGGCATCCCCGACTTCTTTAAGCAGTCCTTCCCCGAGGGCTTCACATGGGAGAGAGTCA
CCACATACGAAGACGGGGGCGTGCTGACCGCTACCCAGGACACCAGCCTCCAGGACGGCTGCCTCATCTA
CAACGTCAAGATCAGAGGGGTGAACTTCCCATCCAACGGCCCTGTGATGCAGAAGAAAACACTCGGCTGG
GAGGCCTCCACCGAGACCCTGTACCCCGCTGACGGCGGCCTGGAAGGCAGAGCCGACATGGCCCTGAAGC
TCGTGGGCGGGGGCCACCTGATCTGCAACTTGAAGACCACATACAGATCCAAGAAACCCGCTAAGAACCT
CAAGATGCCCGGCGTCTACTATGTGGACAGAAGACTGGAAAGAATCAAGGAGGCCGACAAAGAGACCTAC
GTCGAGCAGCACGAGGTGGCTGTGGCCAGATACTGCGACCTCCCTAGCAAACTGGGGCACAGATGAGAAT
TCGATATCAAGCTTATCGATAATCAACCTCTGGATTACAAAATTTGTGAAAGATTGACTGGTATTCTTAA
CTATGTTGCTCCTTTTACGCTATGTGGATACGCTGCTTTAATGCCTTTGTATCATGCTATTGCTTCCCGT
ATGGCTTTCATTTTCTCCTCCTTGTATAAATCCTGGTTGCTGTCTCTTTATGAGGAGTTGTGGCCCGTTG
TCAGGCAACGTGGCGTGGTGTGCACTGTGTTTGCTGACGCAACCCCCACTGGTTGGGGCATTGCCACCAC
CTGTCAGCTCCTTTCCGGGACTTTCGCTTTCCCCCTCCCTATTGCCACGGCGGAACTCATCGCCGCCTGC
CTTGCCCGCTGCTGGACAGGGGCTCGGCTGTTGGGCACTGACAATTCCGTGGTGTTGTCGGGGAAATCAT
CGTCCTTTCCTTGGCTGCTCGCCTGTGTTGCCACCTGGATTCTGCGCGGGACGTCCTTCTGCTACGTCCC
TTCGGCCCTCAATCCAGCGGACCTTCCTTCCCGCGGCCTGCTGCCGGCTCTGCGGCCTCTTCCGCGTCTT
CGCCTTCGCCCTCAGACGAGTCGGATCTCCCTTTGGGCCGCCTCCCCGCATCGATACCGTCGACCTCGAG
ACCTAGAAAAACATGGAGCAATCACAAGTAGCAATACAGCAGCTACCAATGCTGATTGTGCCTGGCTAGA
AGCACAAGAGGAGGAGGAGGTGGGTTTTCCAGTCACACCTCAGGTACCTTTAAGACCAATGACTTACAAG
GCAGCTGTAGATCTTAGCCACTTTTTAAAAGAAAAGGGGGGACTGGAAGGGCTAATTCACTCCCAACGAA
GACAAGATATCCTTGATCTGTGGATCTACCACACACAAGGCTACTTCCCTGATTGGCAGAACTACACACC
AGGGCCAGGGATCAGATATCCACTGACCTTTGGATGGTGCTACAAGCTAGTACCAGTTGAGCAAGAGAAG
GTAGAAGAAGCCAATGAAGGAGAGAACACCCGCTTGTTACACCCTGTGAGCCTGCATGGGATGGATGACC
CGGAGAGAGAAGTATTAGAGTGGAGGTTTGACAGCCGCCTAGCATTTCATCACATGGCCCGAGAGCTGCA
TCCGGACTGTACTGGGTCTCTCTGGTTAGACCAGATCTGAGCCTGGGAGCTCTCTGGCTAACTAGGGAAC
CCACTGCTTAAGCCTCAATAAAGCTTGCCTTGAGTGCTTCAAGTAGTGTGTGCCCGTCTGTTGTGTGACT
CTGGTAACTAGAGATCCCTCAGACCCTTTTAGTCAGTGTGGAAAATCTCTAGCAGGGCCCGTTTAAACCC
GCTGATCAGCCTCGACTGTGCCTTCTAGTTGCCAGCCATCTGTTGTTTGCCCCTCCCCCGTGCCTTCCTT
GACCCTGGAAGGTGCCACTCCCACTGTCCTTTCCTAATAAAATGAGGAAATTGCATCGCATTGTCTGAGT
AGGTGTCATTCTATTCTGGGGGGTGGGGTGGGGCAGGACAGCAAGGGGGAGGATTGGGAAGACAATAGCA
GGCATGCTGGGGATGCGGTGGGCTCTATGGCTTCTGAGGCGGAAAGAACCAGCTGGGGCTCTAGGGGGTA
TCCCC
[124 nt withheld, positions 6236-6359]
C
[91 nt withheld, positions 6361-6451]
A
[49 nt withheld, positions 6453-6501]
CCTTTGACGTTGGAGTCCACGTTCTTT
[37 nt withheld, positions 6529-6565]
ACCCTATCTCGGTCTATTCTTTTGATTTATAAGGGATTTTGCCGATTTCGGCCTATTGGTTAAAAAATGA
GCTGATTTAACAAAAATTTAACGCGAATTAATTCTGTGGAATGTGTGTCAGTTAGGGTGTGGAAAGTCCC
CAGGCTCCCCAGCAGGCAGAAGTATGCAAAGCATGCATCTCAATTAGTCAGCAACCAGGTGTGGAAAGTC
CCCAGGCTCCCCAGCAGGCAGAAGTATGCAAAGCATGCATCTCAATTAGTCAGCAACCATAGTCCCGCCC
CTAACTCCGCCCATCCCGCCCCTAACTCCGCCCAGTTCCGCCCATTCTCCGCCCCATGGCTGACTAATTT
TTTTTATTTATGCAGAGGCCGAGGCCGCCTCTGCCTCTGAGCTATTCCAGAAGTAGTGAGGAGGCTTTTT
TGGAGGCCTAGGCTTTTGCAAAAAGCTCCCGGGAGCTTGTATATCCATTTTCGGATCTGATCAGCACGTG
TTGACAATTAATCATCGGCATAGTATATCGGCATAGTATAATACGACAAGGTGAGGAACTAAACCATGGC
CAAGTTGACCAGTGCCGTTCCGGTGCTCACCGCGCGCGACGTCGCCGGAGCGGTCGAGTTCTGGACCGAC
CGGCTCGGGTTCTCCCGGGACTTCGTGGAGGACGACTTCGCCGGTGTGGTCCGGGACGACGTGACCCTGT
TCATCAGCGCGGTCCAGGACCAGGTGGTGCCGGACAACACCCTGGCCTGGGTGTGGGTGCGCGGCCTGGA
CGAGCTGTACGCCGAGTGGTCGGAGGTCGTGTCCACGAACTTCCGGGACGCCTCCGGGCCGGCCATGACC
GAGATCGGCGAGCAGCCGTGGGGGCGGGAGTTCGCCCTGCGCGACCCGGCCGGCAACTGCGTGCACTTCG
TGGCCGAGGAGCAGGACTGACACGTGCTACGAGATTTCGATTCCACCGCCGCCTTCTATGAAAGGTTGGG
CTTCGGAATCGTTTTCCGGGACGCCGGCTGGATGATCCTCCAGCGCGGGGATCTCATGCTGGAGTTCTTC
GCCCACCCCAACTTGTTTATTGCAGCTTATAATGGTTACAAATAAAGCAATAGCATCACAAATTTCACAA
ATAAAGCATTTTTTTCACTGCATTCTAGTTGTGGTTTGTCCAAACTCATCAATGTATCTTATCATGTCTG
TATACCGTCGACCTCTAGCTAGAGCTTGGCGTAATCATGGTCATAGCTGTTTCCTGTGTGAAATTGTTAT
CCGCTCACAATTCCACACAACATACGAGCCGGAAGCATAAAGTGTAAAGCCTGGGGTGCCTAATGAGTGA
GCTAACTCACATTAATTGCGTTGCGCTCACTGCCCGCTTTCCAGTCGGGAAACCTGTCGTGCCAGCTGCA
TTAATGAATCGGCCAACGCGCGGGGAGAGGCGGTTTGCGTATTGGGCGCTCTTCCGCTTCCTCGCTCACT
GACTCGCTGCGCTCGGTCGTTCGGCTGCGGCGAGCGGTATCAGCTCACTCAAAGGCGGTAATACGGTTAT
CCACAGAATCAGGGGATAACGCAGGAAAGAACATGTGAGCAAAAGGCCAGCAAAAGGCCAGGAACCGTAA
AAAGGCCGCGTTGCTGGCGTTTTTCCATAGGCTCCGCCCCCCTGACGAGCATCACAAAAATCGACGCTCA
AGTCAGAGGTGGCGAAACCCGACAGGACTATAAAGATACCAGGCGTTTCCCCCTGGAAGCTCCCTCGTGC
GCTCTCCTGTTCCGACCCTGCCGCTTACCGGATACCTGTCCGCCTTTCTCCCTTCGGGAAGCGTGGCGCT
TTCTCATAGCTCACGCTGTAGGTATCTCAGTTCGGTGTAGGTCGTTCGCTCCAAGCTGGGCTGTGTGCAC
GAACCCCCCGTTCAGCCCGACCGCTGCGCCTTATCCGGTAACTATCGTCTTGAGTCCAACCCGGTAAGAC
ACGACTTATCGCCACTGGCAGCAGCCACTGGTAACAGGATTAGCAGAGCGAGGTATGTAGGCGGTGCTAC
AGAGTTCTTGAAGTGGTGGCCTAACTACGGCTACACTAGAAGAACAGTATTTGGTATCTGCGCTCTGCTG
AAGCCAGTTACCTTCGGAAAAAGAGTTGGTAGCTCTTGATCCGGCAAACAAACCACCGCTGGTAGCGGTG
GTTTTTTTGTTTGCAAGCAGCAGATTACGCGCAGAAAAAAAGGATCTCAAGAAGATCCTTTGATCTTTTC
TACGGGGTCTGACGCTCAGTGGAACGAAAACTCACGTTAAGGGATTTTGGTCATGAGATTATCAAAAAGG
ATCTTCACCTAGATCCTTTTAAATTAAAAATGAAGTTTTAAATCAATCTAAAGTATATATGAGTAAACTT
GGTCTGACAGTTACCAATGCTTAATCAGTGAGGCACCTATCTCAGCGATCTGTCTATTTCGTTCATCCAT
AGTTGCCTGACTCCCCGTCGTGTAGATAACTACGATACGGGAGGGCTTACCATCTGGCCCCAGTGCTGCA
ATGATACCGCGAGACCCACGCTCACCGGCTCCAGATTTATCAGCAATAAACCAGCCAGCCGGAAGGGCCG
AGCGCAGAAGTGGTCCTGCAACTTTATCCGCCTCCATCCAGTCTATTAATTGTTGCCGGGAAGCTAGAGT
AAGTAGTTCGCCAGTTAATAGTTTGCGCAACGTTGTTGCCATTGCTACAGGCATCGTGGTGTCACGCTCG
TCGTTTGGTATGGCTTCATTCAGCTCCGGTTCCCAACGATCAAGGCGAGTTACATGATCCCCCATGTTGT
GCAAAAAAGCGGTTAGCTCCTTCGGTCCTCCGATCGTTGTCAGAAGTAAGTTGGCCGCAGTGTTATCACT
CATGGTTATGGCAGCACTGCATAATTCTCTTACTGTCATGCCATCCGTAAGATGCTTTTCTGTGACTGGT
GAGTACTCAACCAAGTCATTCTGAGAATAGTGTATGCGGCGACCGAGTTGCTCTTGCCCGGCGTCAATAC
GGGATAATACCGCGCCACATAGCAGAACTTTAAAAGTGCTCATCATTGGAAAACGTTCTTCGGGGCGAAA
ACTCTCAAGGATCTTACCGCTGTTGAGATCCAGTTCGATGTAACCCACTCGTGCACCCAACTGATCTTCA
GCATCTTTTACTTTCACCAGCGTTTCTGGGTGAGCAAAAACAGGAAGGCAAAATGCCGCAAAAAAGGGAA
TAAGGGCGACACGGAAATGTTGAATACTCATACTCTTCCTTTTTCAATATTATTGAAGCATTTATCAGGG
TTATTGTCTCATGAGCGGATACATATTTGAATGTATTTAGAAAAATAAACAAATAGGGGTTCCGCGCACA
TTTCCCCGAAAAGTGCCACCTGAC
