Features (pLannotate 1.2.2; 30 found; start..end, strand, type, name):
     31..83      -  misc_feature   bom (fragment): basis of mobility region from pBR322
    238..617     +  enhancer       CMV enhancer: human cytomegalovirus immediate early enhancer
    618..817     +  promoter       CMV promoter: human cytomegalovirus (CMV) immediate early promoter
    835..1015    +  LTR            5' LTR (truncated): truncated 5' long terminal repeat (LTR) from HIV-1
   1062..1187    +  misc_feature   HIV-1 Ψ: packaging signal of human immunodeficiency virus type 1
   1171..1534    +  CDS            HIV-1 gag (fragment): gag protein from human immunodeficiency virus 1; gag
   1680..1913    +  misc_feature   RRE: The Rev response element (RRE) of HIV-1 allows for Rev-dependent mRNA export from the nucleus to the cytoplasm.
   2290..2390    +  CDS            Rev (fragment): human immunodeficiency virus 1 (HIV-1) Rev protein; rev; enhances nuclear export of unspliced and incompletely spliced viral mRNAs
   2440..2557    +  misc_feature   cPPT/CTS: central polypurine tract and central termination sequence of HIV-1
   2602..3890    +  promoter       CaMKII promoter: promoter for the mouse calcium/calmodulin-dependent kinase II α subunit
   3918..4616    +  CDS            mKate2: monomeric far-red fluorescent protein (Shcherbo et al., 2009) mammalian codon-optimized
   4617..4641    +  misc_feature   MCS (fragment): pBluescript multiple cloning site
   4641..5229    +  misc_feature   WPRE: woodchuck hepatitis virus posttranscriptional regulatory element
   5166..5747    +  CDS            nef (fragment): NEF_HV1H2 - Experimental evidence at protein level: Swiss-Prot protein existence level 1. Extracellular Nef protein targets CD4(+) T-lymphocytes for apoptosis by interacting with CXCR4 surface receptors. From Human immunodeficiency virus type 1 group M subtype B (isolate HXB2) (HIV-1).
   5754..5934    +  LTR            5' LTR (truncated): truncated 5' long terminal repeat (LTR) from HIV-1
   5966..6190    +  polyA_signal   bGH poly(A) signal: bovine growth hormone polyadenylation signal
   6194..6215    +  promoter       SV40 promoter (fragment): SV40 enhancer and early promoter
   6236..6664    +  rep_origin     f1 ori (sequence partly withheld): f1 bacteriophage origin of replication; arrow indicates direction of (+) strand synthesis
   6678..7007    +  promoter       SV40 promoter: SV40 enhancer and early promoter
   7055..7102    +  promoter       EM7 promoter: synthetic bacterial promoter&nbsp
   7121..7495    +  CDS            BleoR: antibiotic-binding protein; Sh ble from Streptoalloteichus hindustanus; confers resistance to bleomycin, phleomycin, and Zeocin™
   7505..7630    +  CDS            ble (fragment): BLE_KLEPN - Experimental evidence at protein level: Swiss-Prot protein existence level 1. Binding protein with a strong affinity to the bleomycin family of antibiotics. Binds to CL990; an antimitotic-antibiotic compound. From Klebsiella pneumoniae.
   7625..7746    +  polyA_signal   SV40 poly(A) signal: SV40 polyadenylation signal
   7819..7835    -  protein_bind   lac operator: The lac repressor binds to the lac operator to inhibit transcription in E. coli. This inhibition can be relieved by adding lactose or isopropyl-β-D-thiogalactopyranoside (IPTG). lac repressor encoded by lacI
   7843..7873    -  promoter       lac promoter: promoter for the E. coli lac operon
   7888..7909    -  protein_bind   CAP binding site: CAP binding activates transcription in the presence of cAMP. E. coli catabolite activator protein
   7922..8014    -  CDS            lacI (fragment): lac repressor; lacI; The lac repressor binds to the lac operator to inhibit transcription in E. coli. This inhibition can be relieved by adding lactose or isopropyl-β-D-thiogalactopyranoside (IPTG).
   8197..8785    -  rep_origin     ori: high-copy-number ColE1/pMB1/pBR322/pUC origin of replication
   8956..9816    -  CDS            AmpR: β-lactamase; bla; confers resistance to ampicillin, carbenicillin, and related antibiotics
   9817..9921    -  promoter       AmpR promoter: bla
>Addgene plasmid #96942 | pLenti_CamKIIa_mKate2 | addgene full sequence | sequence record 192154 | Addgene NGS Result
GTCGACGGATCGGGAGATCTCCCGATCCCCTATGGTGCACTCTCAGTACAATCTGCTCTGATGCCGCATA
GTTAAGCCAGTATCTGCTCCCTGCTTGTGTGTTGGAGGTCGCTGAGTAGTGCGCGAGCAAAATTTAAGCT
ACAACAAGGCAAGGCTTGACCGACAATTGCATGAAGAATCTGCTTAGGGTTAGGCGTTTTGCGCTGCTTC
GCGATGTACGGGCCAGATATACGCGTTGACATTGATTATTGACTAGTTATTAATAGTAATCAATTACGGG
GTCATTAGTTCATAGCCCATATATGGAGTTCCGCGTTACATAACTTACGGTAAATGGCCCGCCTGGCTGA
CCGCCCAACGACCCCCGCCCATTGACGTCAATAATGACGTATGTTCCCATAGTAACGCCAATAGGGACTT
TCCATTGACGTCAATGGGTGGAGTATTTACGGTAAACTGCCCACTTGGCAGTACATCAAGTGTATCATAT
GCCAAGTACGCCCCCTATTGACGTCAATGACGGTAAATGGCCCGCCTGGCATTATGCCCAGTACATGACC
TTATGGGACTTTCCTACTTGGCAGTACATCTACGTATTAGTCATCGCTATTACCATGGTGATGCGGTTTT
GGCAGTACATCAATGGGCGTGGATAGCGGTTTGACTCACGGGGATTTCCAAGTCTCCACCCCATTGACGT
CAATGGGAGTTTGTTTTGGCACCAAAATCAACGGGACTTTCCAAAATGTCGTAACAACTCCGCCCCATTG
ACGCAAATGGGCGGTAGGCGTGTACGGTGGGAGGTCTATATAAGCAGCGCGTTTTGCCTGTACTGGGTCT
CTCTGGTTAGACCAGATCTGAGCCTGGGAGCTCTCTGGCTAACTAGGGAACCCACTGCTTAAGCCTCAAT
AAAGCTTGCCTTGAGTGCTTCAAGTAGTGTGTGCCCGTCTGTTGTGTGACTCTGGTAACTAGAGATCCCT
CAGACCCTTTTAGTCAGTGTGGAAAATCTCTAGCAGTGGCGCCCGAACAGGGACTTGAAAGCGAAAGGGA
AACCAGAGGAGCTCTCTCGACGCAGGACTCGGCTTGCTGAAGCGCGCACGGCAAGAGGCGAGGGGCGGCG
ACTGGTGAGTACGCCAAAAATTTTGACTAGCGGAGGCTAGAAGGAGAGAGATGGGTGCGAGAGCGTCAGT
ATTAAGCGGGGGAGAATTAGATCGCGATGGGAAAAAATTCGGTTAAGGCCAGGGGGAAAGAAAAAATATA
AATTAAAACATATAGTATGGGCAAGCAGGGAGCTAGAACGATTCGCAGTTAATCCTGGCCTGTTAGAAAC
ATCAGAAGGCTGTAGACAAATACTGGGACAGCTACAACCATCCCTTCAGACAGGATCAGAAGAACTTAGA
TCATTATATAATACAGTAGCAACCCTCTATTGTGTGCATCAAAGGATAGAGATAAAAGACACCAAGGAAG
CTTTAGACAAGATAGAGGAAGAGCAAAACAAAAGTAAGACCACCGCACAGCAAGCGGCCGCTGATCTTCA
GACCTGGAGGAGGAGATATGAGGGACAATTGGAGAAGTGAATTATATAAATATAAAGTAGTAAAAATTGA
ACCATTAGGAGTAGCACCCACCAAGGCAAAGAGAAGAGTGGTGCAGAGAGAAAAAAGAGCAGTGGGAATA
GGAGCTTTGTTCCTTGGGTTCTTGGGAGCAGCAGGAAGCACTATGGGCGCAGCGTCAATGACGCTGACGG
TACAGGCCAGACAATTATTGTCTGGTATAGTGCAGCAGCAGAACAATTTGCTGAGGGCTATTGAGGCGCA
ACAGCATCTGTTGCAACTCACAGTCTGGGGCATCAAGCAGCTCCAGGCAAGAATCCTGGCTGTGGAAAGA
TACCTAAAGGATCAACAGCTCCTGGGGATTTGGGGTTGCTCTGGAAAACTCATTTGCACCACTGCTGTGC
CTTGGAATGCTAGTTGGAGTAATAAATCTCTGGAACAGATTTGGAATCACACGACCTGGATGGAGTGGGA
CAGAGAAATTAACAATTACACAAGCTTAATACACTCCTTAATTGAAGAATCGCAAAACCAGCAAGAAAAG
AATGAACAAGAATTATTGGAATTAGATAAATGGGCAAGTTTGTGGAATTGGTTTAACATAACAAATTGGC
TGTGGTATATAAAATTATTCATAATGATAGTAGGAGGCTTGGTAGGTTTAAGAATAGTTTTTGCTGTACT
TTCTATAGTGAATAGAGTTAGGCAGGGATATTCACCATTATCGTTTCAGACCCACCTCCCAACCCCGAGG
GGACCCGACAGGCCCGAAGGAATAGAAGAAGAAGGTGGAGAGAGAGACAGAGACAGATCCATTCGATTAG
TGAACGGATCGGCACTGCGTGCGCCAATTCTGCAGACAAATGGCAGTATTCATCCACAATTTTAAAAGAA
AAGGGGGGATTGGGGGGTACAGTGCAGGGGAAAGAATAGTAGACATAATAGCAACAGACATACAAACTAA
AGAATTACAAAAACAAATTACAAAAATTCAAAATTTTCGGGTTTATTACAGGGACAGCAGAGATCCAGTT
TGGTTAATTAACATTATGGCCTTAGGTCACTTCATCTCCATGGGGTTCTTCTTCTGATTTTCTAGAAAAT
GAGATGGGGGTGCAGAGAGCTTCCTCAGTGACCTGCCCAGGGTCACATCAGAAATGTCAGAGCTAGAACT
TGAACTCAGATTACTAATCTTAAATTCCATGCCTTGGGGGCATGCAAGTACGATATACAGAAGGAGTGAA
CTCATTAGGGCAGATGACCAATGAGTTTAGGAAAGAAGAGTCCAGGGCAGGGTACATCTACACCACCCGC
CCAGCCCTGGGTGAGTCCAGCCACGTTCACCTCATTATAGTTGCCTCTCTCCAGTCCTACCTTGACGGGA
AGCACAAGCAGAAACTGGGACAGGAGCCCCAGGAGACCAAATCTTCATGGTCCCTCTGGGAGGATGGGTG
GGGAGAGCTGTGGCAGAGGCCTCAGGAGGGGCCCTGCTGCTCAGTGGTGACAGATAGGGGTGAGAAAGCA
GACAGAGTCATTCCGTCAGCATTCTGGGTCTGTTTGGTACTTCTTCTCACGCTAAGGTGGCGGTGTGATA
TGCACAATGGCTAAAAAGCAGGGAGAGCTGGAAAGAAACAAGGACAGAGACAGAGGCCAAGTCAACCAGA
CCAATTCCCAGAGGAAGCAAAGAAACCATTACAGAGACTACAAGGGGGAAGGGAAGGAGAGATGAATTAG
CTTCCCCTGTAAACCTTAGAACCCAGCTGTTGCCAGGGCAACGGGGCAATACCTGTCTCTTCAGAGGAGA
TGAAGTTGCCAGGGTAACTACATCCTGTCTTTCTCAAGGACCATCCCAGAATGTGGCACCCACTAGCCGT
TACCATAGCAACTGCCTCTTTGCCCCACTTAATCCCATCCCGTCTGTTAAAAGGGCCCTATAGTTGGAGG
TGGGGGAGGTAGGAAGAGCGATGATCACTTGTGGACTAAGTTTGTTCGCATCCCCTTCTCCAACCCCCTC
AGTACATCACCCTGGGGGAACAGGGTCCACTTGCTCCTGGGCCCACACAGTCCTGCAGTATTGTGTATAT
AAGGCCAGGGCAAAGAGGAGCAGGTTTTAAAGTGAAAGGCAGGCAGGTGTTGGGGAGGCAGTTACCGGGG
CAACGGGAACAGGGCGTTTCGGAGGTGGTTGCCATGGGGACCTGGATGCTGACGAAGGCTCGCGAGGCTG
TGAGCAGCCACAGTGCCCTGCTCAGAAGCCCCAAGCTCGTCAGTCAAGCCGGTTCTCCGTTTGCACTCAG
GAGCACGGGCAGGCGAGTGGCCCCTAGTTCTGGGGGCAGCGGGGGATCCCCGGGTACCGGTGCCACCATG
GTGAGCGAGCTGATTAAGGAGAACATGCACATGAAGCTGTACATGGAGGGCACCGTGAACAACCACCACT
TCAAGTGCACATCCGAGGGCGAAGGCAAGCCCTACGAGGGCACCCAGACCATGAGAATCAAGGCGGTCGA
GGGCGGCCCTCTCCCCTTCGCCTTCGACATCCTGGCTACCAGCTTCATGTACGGCAGCAAAACCTTCATC
AACCACACCCAGGGCATCCCCGACTTCTTTAAGCAGTCCTTCCCCGATGGCTTCACATGGGAGAGAGTCA
CCACATACGAAGACGGGGGCGTGCTGACCGCTACCCAGGACACCAGCCTCCAGGACGGCTGCCTCATCTA
CAACGTCAAGATCAGAGGGGTGAACTTCCCATCCAACGGCCCTGTGATGCAGAAGAAAACACTCGGCTGG
GAGGCCTCCACCGAGACCCTGTACCCCGCTGACGGCGGCCTGGAAGGCAGAGCCGACATGGCCCTGAAGC
TCGTGGGCGGGGGCCACCTGATCTGCAACTTGAAGACCACATACAGATCCAAGAAACCCGCTAAGAACCT
CAAGATGCCCGGCGTCTACTATGTGGACAGAAGACTGGAAAGAATCAAGGAGGCCGACAAAGAGACCTAC
GTCGAGCAGCACGAGGTGGCTGTGGCCAGATACTGCGACCTCCCTAGCAAACTGGGGCACAGATGAGAAT
TCGATATCAAGCTTATCGATAATCAACCTCTGGATTACAAAATTTGTGAAAGATTGACTGGTATTCTTAA
CTATGTTGCTCCTTTTACGCTATGTGGATACGCTGCTTTAATGCCTTTGTATCATGCTATTGCTTCCCGT
ATGGCTTTCATTTTCTCCTCCTTGTATAAATCCTGGTTGCTGTCTCTTTATGAGGAGTTGTGGCCCGTTG
TCAGGCAACGTGGCGTGGTGTGCACTGTGTTTGCTGACGCAACCCCCACTGGTTGGGGCATTGCCACCAC
CTGTCAGCTCCTTTCCGGGACTTTCGCTTTCCCCCTCCCTATTGCCACGGCGGAACTCATCGCCGCCTGC
CTTGCCCGCTGCTGGACAGGGGCTCGGCTGTTGGGCACTGACAATTCCGTGGTGTTGTCGGGGAAATCAT
CGTCCTTTCCTTGGCTGCTCGCCTGTGTTGCCACCTGGATTCTGCGCGGGACGTCCTTCTGCTACGTCCC
TTCGGCCCTCAATCCAGCGGACCTTCCTTCCCGCGGCCTGCTGCCGGCTCTGCGGCCTCTTCCGCGTCTT
CGCCTTCGCCCTCAGACGAGTCGGATCTCCCTTTGGGCCGCCTCCCCGCATCGATACCGTCGACCTCGAG
ACCTAGAAAAACATGGAGCAATCACAAGTAGCAATACAGCAGCTACCAATGCTGATTGTGCCTGGCTAGA
AGCACAAGAGGAGGAGGAGGTGGGTTTTCCAGTCACACCTCAGGTACCTTTAAGACCAATGACTTACAAG
GCAGCTGTAGATCTTAGCCACTTTTTAAAAGAAAAGGGGGGACTGGAAGGGCTAATTCACTCCCAACGAA
GACAAGATATCCTTGATCTGTGGATCTACCACACACAAGGCTACTTCCCTGATTGGCAGAACTACACACC
AGGGCCAGGGATCAGATATCCACTGACCTTTGGATGGTGCTACAAGCTAGTACCAGTTGAGCAAGAGAAG
GTAGAAGAAGCCAATGAAGGAGAGAACACCCGCTTGTTACACCCTGTGAGCCTGCATGGGATGGATGACC
CGGAGAGAGAAGTATTAGAGTGGAGGTTTGACAGCCGCCTAGCATTTCATCACATGGCCCGAGAGCTGCA
TCCGGACTGTACTGGGTCTCTCTGGTTAGACCAGATCTGAGCCTGGGAGCTCTCTGGCTAACTAGGGAAC
CCACTGCTTAAGCCTCAATAAAGCTTGCCTTGAGTGCTTCAAGTAGTGTGTGCCCGTCTGTTGTGTGACT
CTGGTAACTAGAGATCCCTCAGACCCTTTTAGTCAGTGTGGAAAATCTCTAGCAGGGCCCGTTTAAACCC
GCTGATCAGCCTCGACTGTGCCTTCTAGTTGCCAGCCATCTGTTGTTTGCCCCTCCCCCGTGCCTTCCTT
GACCCTGGAAGGTGCCACTCCCACTGTCCTTTCCTAATAAAATGAGGAAATTGCATCGCATTGTCTGAGT
AGGTGTCATTCTATTCTGGGGGGTGGGGTGGGGCAGGACAGCAAGGGGGAGGATTGGGAAGACAATAGCA
GGCATGCTGGGGATGCGGTGGGCTCTATGGCTTCTGAGGCGGAAAGAACCAGCTGGGGCTCTAGGGGGTA
TCCCC
[124 nt withheld, positions 6236-6359]
C
[91 nt withheld, positions 6361-6451]
A
[49 nt withheld, positions 6453-6501]
CCTTTGACGTTGGAGTCCACGTTCTTT
[37 nt withheld, positions 6529-6565]
ACCCTATCTCGGTCTATTCTTTTGATTTATAAGGGATTTTGCCGATTTCGGCCTATTGGTTAAAAAATGA
GCTGATTTAACAAAAATTTAACGCGAATTAATTCTGTGGAATGTGTGTCAGTTAGGGTGTGGAAAGTCCC
CAGGCTCCCCAGCAGGCAGAAGTATGCAAAGCATGCATCTCAATTAGTCAGCAACCAGGTGTGGAAAGTC
CCCAGGCTCCCCAGCAGGCAGAAGTATGCAAAGCATGCATCTCAATTAGTCAGCAACCATAGTCCCGCCC
CTAACTCCGCCCATCCCGCCCCTAACTCCGCCCAGTTCCGCCCATTCTCCGCCCCATGGCTGACTAATTT
TTTTTATTTATGCAGAGGCCGAGGCCGCCTCTGCCTCTGAGCTATTCCAGAAGTAGTGAGGAGGCTTTTT
TGGAGGCCTAGGCTTTTGCAAAAAGCTCCCGGGAGCTTGTATATCCATTTTCGGATCTGATCAGCACGTG
TTGACAATTAATCATCGGCATAGTATATCGGCATAGTATAATACGACAAGGTGAGGAACTAAACCATGGC
CAAGTTGACCAGTGCCGTTCCGGTGCTCACCGCGCGCGACGTCGCCGGAGCGGTCGAGTTCTGGACCGAC
CGGCTCGGGTTCTCCCGGGACTTCGTGGAGGACGACTTCGCCGGTGTGGTCCGGGACGACGTGACCCTGT
TCATCAGCGCGGTCCAGGACCAGGTGGTGCCGGACAACACCCTGGCCTGGGTGTGGGTGCGCGGCCTGGA
CGAGCTGTACGCCGAGTGGTCGGAGGTCGTGTCCACGAACTTCCGGGACGCCTCCGGGCCGGCCATGACC
GAGATCGGCGAGCAGCCGTGGGGGCGGGAGTTCGCCCTGCGCGACCCGGCCGGCAACTGCGTGCACTTCG
TGGCCGAGGAGCAGGACTGACACGTGCTACGAGATTTCGATTCCACCGCCGCCTTCTATGAAAGGTTGGG
CTTCGGAATCGTTTTCCGGGACGCCGGCTGGATGATCCTCCAGCGCGGGGATCTCATGCTGGAGTTCTTC
GCCCACCCCAACTTGTTTATTGCAGCTTATAATGGTTACAAATAAAGCAATAGCATCACAAATTTCACAA
ATAAAGCATTTTTTTCACTGCATTCTAGTTGTGGTTTGTCCAAACTCATCAATGTATCTTATCATGTCTG
TATACCGTCGACCTCTAGCTAGAGCTTGGCGTAATCATGGTCATAGCTGTTTCCTGTGTGAAATTGTTAT
CCGCTCACAATTCCACACAACATACGAGCCGGAAGCATAAAGTGTAAAGCCTGGGGTGCCTAATGAGTGA
GCTAACTCACATTAATTGCGTTGCGCTCACTGCCCGCTTTCCAGTCGGGAAACCTGTCGTGCCAGCTGCA
TTAATGAATCGGCCAACGCGCGGGGAGAGGCGGTTTGCGTATTGGGCGCTCTTCCGCTTCCTCGCTCACT
GACTCGCTGCGCTCGGTCGTTCGGCTGCGGCGAGCGGTATCAGCTCACTCAAAGGCGGTAATACGGTTAT
CCACAGAATCAGGGGATAACGCAGGAAAGAACATGTGAGCAAAAGGCCAGCAAAAGGCCAGGAACCGTAA
AAAGGCCGCGTTGCTGGCGTTTTTCCATAGGCTCCGCCCCCCTGACGAGCATCACAAAAATCGACGCTCA
AGTCAGAGGTGGCGAAACCCGACAGGACTATAAAGATACCAGGCGTTTCCCCCTGGAAGCTCCCTCGTGC
GCTCTCCTGTTCCGACCCTGCCGCTTACCGGATACCTGTCCGCCTTTCTCCCTTCGGGAAGCGTGGCGCT
TTCTCATAGCTCACGCTGTAGGTATCTCAGTTCGGTGTAGGTCGTTCGCTCCAAGCTGGGCTGTGTGCAC
GAACCCCCCGTTCAGCCCGACCGCTGCGCCTTATCCGGTAACTATCGTCTTGAGTCCAACCCGGTAAGAC
ACGACTTATCGCCACTGGCAGCAGCCACTGGTAACAGGATTAGCAGAGCGAGGTATGTAGGCGGTGCTAC
AGAGTTCTTGAAGTGGTGGCCTAACTACGGCTACACTAGAAGAACAGTATTTGGTATCTGCGCTCTGCTG
AAGCCAGTTACCTTCGGAAAAAGAGTTGGTAGCTCTTGATCCGGCAAACAAACCACCGCTGGTAGCGGTG
GTTTTTTTGTTTGCAAGCAGCAGATTACGCGCAGAAAAAAAGGATCTCAAGAAGATCCTTTGATCTTTTC
TACGGGGTCTGACGCTCAGTGGAACGAAAACTCACGTTAAGGGATTTTGGTCATGAGATTATCAAAAAGG
ATCTTCACCTAGATCCTTTTAAATTAAAAATGAAGTTTTAAATCAATCTAAAGTATATATGAGTAAACTT
GGTCTGACAGTTACCAATGCTTAATCAGTGAGGCACCTATCTCAGCGATCTGTCTATTTCGTTCATCCAT
AGTTGCCTGACTCCCCGTCGTGTAGATAACTACGATACGGGAGGGCTTACCATCTGGCCCCAGTGCTGCA
ATGATACCGCGAGACCCACGCTCACCGGCTCCAGATTTATCAGCAATAAACCAGCCAGCCGGAAGGGCCG
AGCGCAGAAGTGGTCCTGCAACTTTATCCGCCTCCATCCAGTCTATTAATTGTTGCCGGGAAGCTAGAGT
AAGTAGTTCGCCAGTTAATAGTTTGCGCAACGTTGTTGCCATTGCTACAGGCATCGTGGTGTCACGCTCG
TCGTTTGGTATGGCTTCATTCAGCTCCGGTTCCCAACGATCAAGGCGAGTTACATGATCCCCCATGTTGT
GCAAAAAAGCGGTTAGCTCCTTCGGTCCTCCGATCGTTGTCAGAAGTAAGTTGGCCGCAGTGTTATCACT
CATGGTTATGGCAGCACTGCATAATTCTCTTACTGTCATGCCATCCGTAAGATGCTTTTCTGTGACTGGT
GAGTACTCAACCAAGTCATTCTGAGAATAGTGTATGCGGCGACCGAGTTGCTCTTGCCCGGCGTCAATAC
GGGATAATACCGCGCCACATAGCAGAACTTTAAAAGTGCTCATCATTGGAAAACGTTCTTCGGGGCGAAA
ACTCTCAAGGATCTTACCGCTGTTGAGATCCAGTTCGATGTAACCCACTCGTGCACCCAACTGATCTTCA
GCATCTTTTACTTTCACCAGCGTTTCTGGGTGAGCAAAAACAGGAAGGCAAAATGCCGCAAAAAAGGGAA
TAAGGGCGACACGGAAATGTTGAATACTCATACTCTTCCTTTTTCAATATTATTGAAGCATTTATCAGGG
TTATTGTCTCATGAGCGGATACATATTTGAATGTATTTAGAAAAATAAACAAATAGGGGTTCCGCGCACA
TTTCCCCGAAAAGTGCCACCTGAC
